Addgene plasmid #66579: pAAVS1P-iCLHN
Purpose: AAVS1 safe harbor gene targeting donor expressing CAG-driven Nanoluc-HaloTag, compatible with pZT-AAVS1 TALENs
Depositing lab: Jizhong Zou. Depositing organization: National Heart, Lung, and Blood Institute (NHLBI). Publication: Transcription activator-like effector nuclease (TALEN)-mediated CLYBL targeting enables enhanced transgene expression and one-step generation of dual reporter human induced pluripotent stem cell (iPSC) and neural stem cell (NSC) lines. Cerbini T, Funahashi R, Luo Y, Liu C, Park K, Rao M, Malik N, Zou J. PLoS One. 2015 Jan 14;10(1):e0116032. doi: 10.1371/journal.pone.0116032. eCollection 2015. PONE-D-14-41442 PubMed 25587899.
Backbone
  Vector backbone: pAAVS1P-iCLHN
  Total vector size (bp): 12202
  Vector type: Mammalian Expression
  Selectable markers: Neomycin (select with G418), Puromycin
Growth in bacteria
  Bacterial resistance: Kanamycin, 50 μg/mL
  Growth temperature: 37°C
  Growth strain: DH5alpha
  Copy number: High Copy
Gene/Insert
  Gene/Insert name: Nanoluc-HaloTag
  Species: Synthetic
  Insert size (bp): 1416
  Promoter: CAG
  Cloning method: Gibson Cloning
  Sequencing primers: 5′ gggcggggttcggcttctgg
Terms and licenses: Academic/Nonprofit Terms; Industry Terms: Not Available to Industry
How to cite: pAAVS1P-iCLHN was a gift from Jizhong Zou (Addgene plasmid # 66579 ; http://n2t.net/addgene:66579 ; RRID:Addgene_66579)
