[The description below was written by a language model from this plasmid's Addgene catalogue record and pLannotate feature annotations shown in this document.]
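Description:
pAAVS1P-iCLHN is a 12.2 kb mammalian gene-targeting donor plasmid designed to insert a reporter cassette into the human AAVS1 safe harbor locus (intron 1 of PPP1R12C) by homology-directed repair. It is intended for use with the pZT-AAVS1 TALEN pair. In E. coli it is maintained at high copy from a ColE1/pUC-type origin and selected with kanamycin through an aph(3')-Ia gene. Remnants of lac regulatory elements, lacZα, bom and rop in the backbone are cloning-vector leftovers.

The payload sits between left and right AAVS1 homology arms of roughly 800 bp each. Immediately inside the left arm is a promoterless selection unit: a splice acceptor followed by the puromycin N-acetyltransferase gene and a bGH polyadenylation signal. This unit should be expressed only when it is spliced into the endogenous PPP1R12C transcript, which enriches for correctly targeted clones. It is flanked by two loxP sites, so Cre could be used to remove it.

Downstream lies the expression cassette, driven by the CAG promoter (CMV enhancer, chicken β-actin promoter and chimeric intron). It contains NanoLuc luciferase joined to HaloTag, followed closely by a neomycin/G418 resistance coding sequence and a rabbit β-globin polyadenylation signal. The record does not state how the neomycin marker is linked to the reporter. Two identical copies of a sequence bracket this cassette. The annotation tool matched them only to olfactory receptor gene fragments. Their position suggests flanking insulator-type elements, but the record does not identify them.

The associated publication uses such donors to generate reporter human iPSC and neural stem cell lines, with bioluminescent readout from NanoLuc and covalent chloroalkane ligand labelling of HaloTag.
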