Features (pLannotate 1.2.2; 28 found; start..end, strand, type, name):
    114..923     +  CDS            KanR: aminoglycoside phosphotransferase; aph(3')-Ia; confers resistance to kanamycin in bacteria or G418 (Geneticin®) in eukaryotes
   1101..1689    +  rep_origin     ori: high-copy-number ColE1/pMB1/pBR322/pUC origin of replication
   1872..1964    +  CDS            lacI (fragment): lac repressor; lacI; The lac repressor binds to the lac operator to inhibit transcription in E. coli. This inhibition can be relieved by adding lactose or isopropyl-β-D-thiogalactopyranoside (IPTG).
   1977..1998    +  protein_bind   CAP binding site: CAP binding activates transcription in the presence of cAMP. E. coli catabolite activator protein
   2013..2043    +  promoter       lac promoter: promoter for the E. coli lac operon
   2047..2069    +  protein_bind   lac operator (fragment): The lac repressor binds to the lac operator to inhibit transcription in E. coli. This inhibition can be relieved by adding lactose or isopropyl-β-D-thiogalactopyranoside (IPTG). lac repressor encoded by lacI
   2112..2915    +  misc_feature   HA-L: left homology arm from the adeno-associated virus integration site (AAVS1) within intron 1 of the human PPP1R12C gene
   2924..2957    +  protein_bind   loxP: Cre-mediated recombination occurs in the 8-bp core sequence (GCATACAT). Cre recombinase
   2958..2983    +  misc_feature   SA: splice acceptor site
   3064..3663    +  CDS            PuroR: puromycin N-acetyltransferase; pac from Streptomyces alboniger; confers resistance to puromycin
   3664..3888    +  polyA_signal   bGH poly(A) signal: bovine growth hormone polyadenylation signal
   3889..3922    +  protein_bind   loxP: Cre-mediated recombination occurs in the 8-bp core sequence (GCATACAT). Cre recombinase
   4467..4595    -  CDS            OR51A4 (fragment): O51A4_HUMAN - Experimental evidence at transcript level: Swiss-Prot protein existence level 2. Odorant receptor. From Homo sapiens (Human).
   4621..4779    -  CDS            OR51A7 (fragment): O51A7_HUMAN - Experimental evidence at transcript level: Swiss-Prot protein existence level 2. Odorant receptor. From Homo sapiens (Human).
   5174..5553    +  enhancer       CMV enhancer: human cytomegalovirus immediate early enhancer
   5555..5832    +  promoter       chicken β-actin promoter: No description available
   5833..6850    +  intron         chimeric intron: chimera between introns from chicken β-actin and rabbit β-globin
   6902..7414    +  CDS            Nluc: NanoLuc® luciferase human codon-optimized
   7433..8316    +  CDS            HaloTag® (fragment): modified bacterial dehalogenase that forms covalent bonds with chloroalkane derivatives
   8378..9167    +  CDS            NeoR/KanR (fragment): aminoglycoside phosphotransferase from Tn5; aph(3')-II (or nptII); confers resistance to neomycin, kanamycin, and G418 (Geneticin®)
   9173..9253    +  CDS            HBB (fragment): HBB_PONPY - Experimental evidence at transcript level: Swiss-Prot protein existence level 2. Involved in oxygen transport from the lung to the various peripheral tissues. From Pongo pygmaeus (Bornean orangutan).
   9324..9379    +  polyA_signal   β-globin poly(A) signal: rabbit β-globin polyadenylation signal (Gil and Proudfoot, 1987)
  10288..10416   -  CDS            OR51A4 (fragment): O51A4_HUMAN - Experimental evidence at transcript level: Swiss-Prot protein existence level 2. Odorant receptor. From Homo sapiens (Human).
  10442..10600   -  CDS            OR51A7 (fragment): O51A7_HUMAN - Experimental evidence at transcript level: Swiss-Prot protein existence level 2. Odorant receptor. From Homo sapiens (Human).
  10963..11799   +  misc_feature   HA-R: right homology arm from the adeno-associated virus integration site (AAVS1) within intron 1 of the human PPP1R12C gene
  11807..11961   +  CDS            lacZα (fragment): LacZα fragment of β-galactosidase; lacZ fragment
  11967..12066   -  misc_feature   bom (fragment): basis of mobility region from pBR322
  12168..7       -  CDS            rop (fragment) (across the origin): Rop protein, which maintains plasmids at low copy number; rop
>Addgene plasmid #66579 | pAAVS1P-iCLHN | depositor full sequence | sequence record 113863 | pAAVS1P-iCLHN sequence 12202 bps
TGCAGCTCTGGCCCGTGTCTCAAAATCTCTGATGTTACATTGCACAAGATAAAAATATATCATCATGAAC
AATAAAACTGTCTGCTTACATAAACAGTAATACAAGGGGTGTTATGAGCCATATTCAACGGGAAACGTCG
AGGCCGCGATTAAATTCCAACATGGATGCTGATTTATATGGGTATAAATGGGCTCGCGATAATGTCGGGC
AATCAGGTGCGACAATCTATCGCTTGTATGGGAAGCCCGATGCGCCAGAGTTGTTTCTGAAACATGGCAA
AGGTAGCGTTGCCAATGATGTTACAGATGAGATGGTCAGACTAAACTGGCTGACGGAATTTATGCCTCTT
CCGACCATCAAGCATTTTATCCGTACTCCTGATGATGCATGGTTACTCACCACTGCGATCCCCGGAAAAA
CAGCATTCCAGGTATTAGAAGAATATCCTGATTCAGGTGAAAATATTGTTGATGCGCTGGCAGTGTTCCT
GCGCCGGTTGCATTCGATTCCTGTTTGTAATTGTCCTTTTAACAGCGATCGCGTATTTCGTCTCGCTCAG
GCGCAATCACGAATGAATAACGGTTTGGTTGATGCGAGTGATTTTGATGACGAGCGTAATGGCTGGCCTG
TTGAACAAGTCTGGAAAGAAATGCATAAACTTTTGCCATTCTCACCGGATTCAGTCGTCACTCATGGTGA
TTTCTCACTTGATAACCTTATTTTTGACGAGGGGAAATTAATAGGTTGTATTGATGTTGGACGAGTCGGA
ATCGCAGACCGATACCAGGATCTTGCCATCCTATGGAACTGCCTCGGTGAGTTTTCTCCTTCATTACAGA
AACGGCTTTTTCAAAAATATGGTATTGATAATCCTGATATGAATAAATTGCAGTTTCATTTGATGCTCGA
TGAGTTTTTCTAATCAGAATTGGTTAATTGGTTGTAACATTATTCAGATTGGGCTTGATTTAAAACTTCA
TTTTTAATTTAAAAGGATCTAGGTGAAGATCCTTTTTGATAATCTCATGACCAAAATCCCTTAACGTGAG
TTTTCGTTCCACTGAGCGTCAGACCCCGTAGAAAAGATCAAAGGATCTTCTTGAGATCCTTTTTTTCTGC
GCGTAATCTGCTGCTTGCAAACAAAAAAACCACCGCTACCAGCGGTGGTTTGTTTGCCGGATCAAGAGCT
ACCAACTCTTTTTCCGAAGGTAACTGGCTTCAGCAGAGCGCAGATACCAAATACTGTTCTTCTAGTGTAG
CCGTAGTTAGGCCACCACTTCAAGAACTCTGTAGCACCGCCTACATACCTCGCTCTGCTAATCCTGTTAC
CAGTGGCTGCTGCCAGTGGCGATAAGTCGTGTCTTACCGGGTTGGACTCAAGACGATAGTTACCGGATAA
GGCGCAGCGGTCGGGCTGAACGGGGGGTTCGTGCACACAGCCCAGCTTGGAGCGAACGACCTACACCGAA
CTGAGATACCTACAGCGTGAGCTATGAGAAAGCGCCACGCTTCCCGAAGGGAGAAAGGCGGACAGGTATC
CGGTAAGCGGCAGGGTCGGAACAGGAGAGCGCACGAGGGAGCTTCCAGGGGGAAACGCCTGGTATCTTTA
TAGTCCTGTCGGGTTTCGCCACCTCTGACTTGAGCGTCGATTTTTGTGATGCTCGTCAGGGGGGCGGAGC
CTATGGAAAAACGCCAGCAACGCGGCCTTTTTACGGTTCCTGGCCTTTTGCTGGCCTTTTGCTCACATGT
TCTTTCCTGCGTTATCCCCTGATTCTGTGGATAACCGTATTACCGCCTTTGAGTGAGCTGATACCGCTCG
CCGCAGCCGAACGACCGAGCGCAGCGAGTCAGTGAGCGAGGAAGCGGAAGAGCGCCCAATACGCAAACCG
CCTCTCCCCGCGCGTTGGCCGATTCATTAATGCAGCTGGCACGACAGGTTTCCCGACTGGAAAGCGGGCA
GTGAGCGCAACGCAATTAATGTGAGTTAGCTCACTCATTAGGCACCCCAGGCTTTACACTTTATGCTTCC
GGCTCGTATGTTGTGTGGAATTGTGAGCGGATAACAATTTCACACAGGAAACAGCTATGACCATGATTAC
GCCGCGGCCGCTGCTTTCTCTGACCAGCATTCTCTCCCCTGGGCCTGTGCCGCTTTCTGTCTGCAGCTTG
TGGCCTGGGTCACCTCTACGGCTGGCCCAGATCCTTCCCTGCCGCCTCCTTCAGGTTCCGTCTTCCTCCA
CTCCCTCTTCCCCTTGCTCTCTGCTGTGTTGCTGCCCAAGGATGCTCTTTCCGGAGCACTTCCTTCTCGG
CGCTGCACCACGTGATGTCCTCTGAGCGGATCCTCCCCGTGTCTGGGTCCTCTCCGGGCATCTCTCCTCC
CTCACCCAACCCCATGCCGTCTTCACTCGCTGGGTTCCCTTTTCCTTCTCCTTCTGGGGCCTGTGCCATC
TCTCGTTTCTTAGGATGGCCTTCTCCGACGGATGTCTCCCTTGCGTCCCGCCTCCCCTTCTTGTAGGCCT
GCATCATCACCGTTTTTCTGGACAACCCCAAAGTACCCCGTCTCCCTGGCTTTAGCCACCTCTCCATCCT
CTTGCTTTCTTTGCCTGGACACCCCGTTCTCCTGTGGATTCGGGTCACCTCTCACTCCTTTCATTTGGGC
AGCTCCCCTACCCCCCTTACCTCTCTAGTCTGTGCTAGCTCTTCCAGCCCCCTGTCATGGCATCTTCCAG
GGGTCCGAGAGCTCAGCTAGTCTTCTTCCTCCAACCCGGGCCCCTATGTCCACTTCAGGACAGCATGTTT
GCTGCCTCCAGGGATCCTGTGTCCCCGAGCTGGGACCACCTTATATTCCCAGGGCCGGTTAATGTGGCTC
TGGTTCTGGGTACTTTTATCTGTCCCCTCCACCCCACAGTGGGGCGCGGCCGCATAACTTCGTATAGCAT
ACATTATACGAAGTTATCTGACCTCTTCTCTTCCTCCCACAGGGCCTCGAGAGATCTGGCAGCGGAGAGG
GCAGAGGAAGTCTTCTAACATGCGGTGACGTGGAGGAGAATCCCGGCCCTAGGATGACCGAGTACAAGCC
CACGGTGCGCCTCGCCACCCGCGACGACGTCCCCAGGGCCGTACGCACCCTCGCCGCCGCGTTCGCCGAC
TACCCCGCCACGCGCCACACCGTCGATCCGGACCGCCACATCGAGCGGGTCACCGAGCTGCAAGAACTCT
TCCTCACGCGCGTCGGGCTCGACATCGGCAAGGTGTGGGTCGCGGACGACGGCGCCGCGGTGGCGGTCTG
GACCACGCCGGAGAGCGTCGAAGCGGGGGCGGTGTTCGCCGAGATCGGCCCGCGCATGGCCGAGTTGAGC
GGTTCCCGGCTGGCCGCGCAGCAACAGATGGAAGGCCTCCTGGCGCCGCACCGGCCCAAGGAGCCCGCGT
GGTTCCTGGCCACCGTCGGCGTCTCGCCCGACCACCAGGGCAAGGGTCTGGGCAGCGCCGTCGTGCTCCC
CGGAGTGGAGGCGGCCGAGCGCGCCGGGGTGCCCGCCTTCCTGGAGACCTCCGCGCCCCGCAACCTCCCC
TTCTACGAGCGGCTCGGCTTCACCGTCACCGCCGACGTCGAGGTGCCCGAAGGACCGCGCACCTGGTGCA
TGACCCGCAAGCCCGGTGCCTGACTGTGCCTTCTAGTTGCCAGCCATCTGTTGTTTGCCCCTCCCCCGTG
CCTTCCTTGACCCTGGAAGGTGCCACTCCCACTGTCCTTTCCTAATAAAATGAGGAAATTGCATCGCATT
GTCTGAGTAGGTGTCATTCTATTCTGGGGGGTGGGGTGGGGCAGGACAGCAAGGGGGAGGATTGGGAAGA
CAATAGCAGGCATGCTGGGGATGCGGTGGGCTCTATGGATAACTTCGTATAGCATACATTATACGAAGTT
ATGAGCTCACGGGGACAGCCCCCCCCCAAAGCCCCCAGGGATGTAATTACGTCCCTCCCCCGCTAGGGGG
CAGCAGCGAGCCGCCCGGGGCTCCGCTCCGGTCCGGCGCTCCCCCCGCATCCCCGAGCCGGCAGCGTGCG
GGGACAGCCCGGGCACGGGGAAGGTGGCACGGGATCGCTTTCCTCTGAACGCTTCTCGCTGCTCTTTGAG
CCTGCAGACACCTGGGGGGATACGGGGAAAAAGCTTTAGGCTGAAAGAGAGATTTAGAATGACAGAATCA
TAGAACGGCCTGGGTTGCAAAGGAGCACAGTGCTCATCCAGATCCAACCCCCTGCTATGTGCAGGGTCAT
CAACCAGCAGCCCAGGCTGCCCAGAGCCACATCCAGCCTGGCCTTGAATGCCTGCAGGGATGGGGCATCC
ACAGCCTCCTTGGGCAACCTGTTCAGTGCGTCACCACCCTCTGGGGGAAAAACTGCCTCCTCATATCCAA
CCCAAACCTCCCCTGTCTCAGTGTAAAGCCATTCCCCCTTGTCCTATCAAGGGGGAGTTTGCTGTGACAT
TGTTGGTCTGGGGTGACACATGTTTGCCAATTCAGTGCATCACGGAGAGGCAGATCTTGGGGATAAGGAA
GTGCAGGACAGCATGGACGTGGGACATGCAGGTGTTGAGGGCTCTGGGACACTCTCCAAGTCACAGCGTT
CAGAACAGCCTTAAGGATAAGAAGATAGGATAGAAGGACAAAGAGCAAGTTAAAACCCAGCATGGAGAGG
AGCACAAAAAGGCCACAGACACTGCTGGTCCCTGTGTCTGAGCCTGCATGTTTGATGGTGTCTGGATGCA
AGCAGAAGGGGTGGAAGAGCTTGCCTGGAGAGATACAGCTGGGTCAGTAGGACTGGGACAGGCAGCTGGA
GAATTGCCATGTAGATGTTCATACAATCGTCAAATCATGAAGGCTGGAAAAGCCCTCCAAGATCCCCAAG
ACCAACCCCAACCCACCCACCGTGCCCACTGGCCATGTCCCTCAGTGCCACATCCCCACAGTTCTTCATC
ACCTCCAGGGACGGTGACCCCCCCACCTCCGTGGGCAGCTGTGCCACTGCAGCACCGCTCTTTGGAGAAG
GTAAATCTTGCTAAATCCAGCCCGACCCTCCCCTGGCACAACGTAAGGCCATTATCTCTCATCCAACTCC
AGGACGGAGTCAGTGAGAATATTGGCGCGCCGAATTCTCGCGACGATCGGTCGACATTTAAATGACATTG
ATTATTGACTAGTTATTAATAGTAATCAATTACGGGGTCATTAGTTCATAGCCCATATATGGAGTTCCGC
GTTACATAACTTACGGTAAATGGCCCGCCTGGCTGACCGCCCAACGACCCCCGCCCATTGACGTCAATAA
TGACGTATGTTCCCATAGTAACGCCAATAGGGACTTTCCATTGACGTCAATGGGTGGAGTATTTACGGTA
AACTGCCCACTTGGCAGTACATCAAGTGTATCATATGCCAAGTACGCCCCCTATTGACGTCAATGACGGT
AAATGGCCCGCCTGGCATTATGCCCAGTACATGACCTTATGGGACTTTCCTACTTGGCAGTACATCTACG
TATTAGTCATCGCTATTACCATGGTCGAGGTGAGCCCCACGTTCTGCTTCACTCTCCCCATCTCCCCCCC
CTCCCCACCCCCAATTTTGTATTTATTTATTTTTTAATTATTTTGTGCAGCGATGGGGGCGGGGGGGGGG
GGGGGGCCCCCCCCAGGCGGGGCGGGGCGGGGCGAGGGGCGGGGCGGGGCGAGGCGGAAAGGTGCGGCGG
CAGCCAATCAGAGCGGCGCGCTCCGAAAGTTTCCTTTTATGGCGAGGCGGCGGCGGCGGCGGCCCTATAA
AAAGCGAAGCGCGCGGCGGGCGGGAGTCGTTGCGCGCTGCCTTCCCCCCGTGCCCCGCTCCGCCGCCGCC
TCGCGCCGCCCGCCCCGGCTCTGACTGACCGCGTTACTCCCACAGGTGAGCGGGCGGGACGGCCCTTCTC
CTCCGGGCTGTAATTAGCGCTTGGTTTAATGACGGCTTGTTTCTTTTCTGTGGCTGCGTGAAAGCCTTGA
GGGGCTCCGGGAGGGCCCTTTGTGCGGGGGGAGCGGCTCGGGGGGTGCGTGCGTGTGTGTGTGCGTGGGG
AGCGCCGCGTGCGGCTCCGCGCTGCCCGGCGGCTGTGAGCGCTGCGGGCGCGGCGCGGGGCTTTGTGCGC
TCCGCAGTGTGCGCGAGGGGAGCGCGGCCGGGGGCGGTGCCCCGCGGTGCGGGGGGGGCTGCGAGGGGAA
CAAAGGCTGCGTGCGGGGTGTGTGCGTGGGGGGGTGAGCAGGGGGTGTGGGCGCGTCGGTCGGGCTGCAA
CCCCCCCTGCACCCCCCTCCCCGAGTTGCTGAGCACGGCCCGGCTTCGGGTGCGGGGCTCCGTACGGGGC
GTGGCGCGGGGCTCGCCGTGCCGGGCGGGGGGTGGCGGCAGGTGGGGGTGCCGGGCGGGGCGGGGCCGCC
TCGGGCCGGGGAGGGCTCGGGGGAAGGGGCGCGGCGGCCCCCGGAGCGCCGGCGGCTGTCGAGGCGCGGC
GAGCCGCAGCCATTGCCTTTTATGGTAATCGTGCGAGAGGGCGCAGGGACTTCCTTTGTCCCAAATCTGT
GCGGAGCCGAAATCTGGGAGGCGCCGCCGCACCCCCTCTAGCGGGCGCGGGGCGAAGCGGTGCGGCGCCG
GCAGGAAGGAAATGGGCGGGGAGGGCCTTCGTGCGTCGCCGCGCCGCCGTCCCCTTCTCCCTCTCCAGCC
TCGGGGCTGTCCGCGGGGGGACGGCTGCCTTCGGGGGGGACGGGGCAGGGCGGGGTTCGGCTTCTGGCGT
GTGACCGGCGGCTCTAGAGCCTCTGCTAACCATGTTCATGCCTTCTTCTTTTTCCTACAGCTCCTGGGCA
ACGTGCTGGTTATTGTGCTGTCTCATCATTTTGGCAAAGAAATGGTCTTCACACTCGAAGATTTCGTTGG
GGACTGGCGACAGACAGCCGGCTACAACCTGGACCAAGTCCTTGAACAGGGAGGTGTGTCCAGTTTGTTT
CAGAATCTCGGGGTGTCCGTAACTCCGATCCAAAGGATTGTCCTGAGCGGTGAAAATGGGCTGAAGATCG
ACATCCATGTCATCATCCCGTATGAAGGTCTGAGCGGCGACCAAATGGGCCAGATCGAAAAAATTTTTAA
GGTGGTGTACCCTGTGGATGATCATCACTTTAAGGTGATCCTGCACTATGGCACACTGGTAATCGACGGG
GTTACGCCGAACATGATCGACTATTTCGGACGGCCGTATGAAGGCATCGCCGTGTTCGACGGCAAAAAGA
TCACTGTAACAGGGACCCTGTGGAACGGCAACAAAATTATCGACGAGCGCCTGATCAACCCCGACGGCTC
CCTGCTGTTCCGAGTAACCATCAACGGAGTGACCGGCTGGCGGCTGTGCGAACGCATTCTGGCGGGCTCG
AGCGGCGGATCCGAAATCGGTACTGGCTTTCCATTCGACCCCCATTATGTGGAAGTCCTGGGCGAGCGCA
TGCACTACGTCGATGTTGGTCCGCGCGATGGCACCCCTGTGCTGTTCCTGCACGGTAACCCGACCTCCTC
CTACGTGTGGCGCAACATCATCCCGCATGTTGCACCGACCCATCGCTGCATTGCTCCAGACCTGATCGGT
ATGGGCAAATCCGACAAACCAGACCTGGGTTATTTCTTCGACGACCACGTCCGCTTCATGGATGCCTTCA
TCGAAGCCCTGGGTCTGGAAGAGGTCGTCCTGGTCATTCACGACTGGGGCTCCGCTCTGGGTTTCCACTG
GGCCAAGCGCAATCCAGAGCGCGTCAAAGGTATTGCATTTATGGAGTTCATCCGCCCTATCCCGACCTGG
GACGAATGGCCAGAATTTGCCCGCGAGACCTTCCAGGCCTTCCGCACCACCGACGTCGGCCGCAAGCTGA
TCATCGATCAGAACGTTTTTATCGAGGGTACGCTGCCGATGGGTGTCGTCCGCCCGCTGACTGAAGTCGA
GATGGACCATTACCGCGAGCCGTTCCTGAATCCTGTTGACCGCGAGCCACTGTGGCGCTTCCCAAACGAG
CTGCCAATCGCCGGTGAGCCAGCGAACATCGTCGCGCTGGTCGAAGAATACATGGACTGGCTGCACCAGT
CCCCTGTCCCGAAGCTGCTGTTCTGGGGCACCCCAGGCGTTCTGATCCCACCGGCCGAAGCCGCTCGCCT
GGCCAAAAGCCTGCCTAACTGCAAGGCTGTGGACATCGGCCCGGGTCTGAATCTGCTGCAAGAAGACAAC
CCGGACCTGATCGGCAGCGAGATCGCGCGCTGGCTGTCTACTCTGGAGATTTCCGGTCAATGTACTAACT
ACGCTTTGTTGAAACTCGCTGGCGATGTTGAAAGTAACCCCGGTCCTATTGAACAAGATGGATTGCACGC
AGGTTCTCCGGCCGCTTGGGTGGAGAGGCTATTCGGCTATGACTGGGCACAACAGACAATCGGCTGCTCT
GATGCCGCCGTGTTCCGGCTGTCAGCGCAGGGGCGCCCGGTTCTTTTTGTCAAGACCGACCTGTCCGGTG
CCCTGAATGAACTGCAGGACGAGGCAGCGCGGCTATCGTGGCTGGCCACGACGGGCGTTCCTTGCGCAGC
TGTGCTCGACGTTGTCACTGAAGCGGGAAGGGACTGGCTGCTATTGGGCGAAGTGCCGGGGCAGGATCTC
CTGTCATCTCACCTTGCTCCTGCCGAGAAAGTATCCATCATGGCTGATGCAATGCGGCGGCTGCATACGC
TTGATCCGGCTACCTGCCCATTCGACCACCAAGCGAAACATCGCATCGAGCGAGCACGTACTCGGATGGA
AGCCGGTCTTGTCGATCAGGATGATCTGGACGAAGAGCATCAGGGGCTCGCGCCAGCCGAACTGTTCGCC
AGGCTCAAGGCGCGCATGCCCGACGGCGAGGATCTCGTCGTGACCCATGGCGATGCCTGCTTGCCGAATA
TCATGGTGGAAAATGGCCGCTTTTCTGGATTCATCGACTGTGGCCGGCTGGGTGTGGCGGACCGCTATCA
GGACATAGCGTTGGCTACCCGTGATATTGCTGAAGAGCTTGGCGGCGAATGGGCTGACCGCTTCCTCGTG
CTTTACGGTATCGCCGCTCCCGATTCGCAGCGCATCGCCTTCTATCGCCTTCTTGACGAGTTCTTCTAAA
CGCGTGAATTCACTCCTCAGGTGCAGGCTGCCTATCAGAAGGTGGTGGCTGGTGTGGCCAATGCCCTGGC
TCACAAATACCACTGAGATCTTTTTCCCTCTGCCAAAAATTATGGGGACATCATGAAGCCCCTTGAGCAT
CTGACTTCTGGCTAATAAAGGAAATTTATTTTCATTGCAATAGTGTGTTGGAATTTTTTGTGTCTCTCAC
TCGGAAGGACATATGGGAGGGCAAATCATTTAAAACATCAGAATGAGTATTTGGTTTAGAGTTTGGCAAC
ATATGCCCATATGCTGGCTGCCATGAACAAAGGTTGGCTATAAAGAGGTCATCAGTATATGAAACAGCCC
CCTGCTGTCCATTCCTTATTCCATAGAAAAGCCTTGACTTGAGGTTAGATTTTTTTTATATTTTGTTTTG
TGTTATTTTTTTCTTTAACATCCCTAAAATTTTCCTTACATGTTTTACTAGCCAGATTTTTCCTCCTCTC
CTGACTACTCCCAGTCATAGCTGTCCCTCTTCTCTTATGGAGATCGATATCGGTACCTTAATTAAGTTAA
CATGCATAGTACTGAGCTCACGGGGACAGCCCCCCCCCAAAGCCCCCAGGGATGTAATTACGTCCCTCCC
CCGCTAGGGGGCAGCAGCGAGCCGCCCGGGGCTCCGCTCCGGTCCGGCGCTCCCCCCGCATCCCCGAGCC
GGCAGCGTGCGGGGACAGCCCGGGCACGGGGAAGGTGGCACGGGATCGCTTTCCTCTGAACGCTTCTCGC
TGCTCTTTGAGCCTGCAGACACCTGGGGGGATACGGGGAAAAAGCTTTAGGCTGAAAGAGAGATTTAGAA
TGACAGAATCATAGAACGGCCTGGGTTGCAAAGGAGCACAGTGCTCATCCAGATCCAACCCCCTGCTATG
TGCAGGGTCATCAACCAGCAGCCCAGGCTGCCCAGAGCCACATCCAGCCTGGCCTTGAATGCCTGCAGGG
ATGGGGCATCCACAGCCTCCTTGGGCAACCTGTTCAGTGCGTCACCACCCTCTGGGGGAAAAACTGCCTC
CTCATATCCAACCCAAACCTCCCCTGTCTCAGTGTAAAGCCATTCCCCCTTGTCCTATCAAGGGGGAGTT
TGCTGTGACATTGTTGGTCTGGGGTGACACATGTTTGCCAATTCAGTGCATCACGGAGAGGCAGATCTTG
GGGATAAGGAAGTGCAGGACAGCATGGACGTGGGACATGCAGGTGTTGAGGGCTCTGGGACACTCTCCAA
GTCACAGCGTTCAGAACAGCCTTAAGGATAAGAAGATAGGATAGAAGGACAAAGAGCAAGTTAAAACCCA
GCATGGAGAGGAGCACAAAAAGGCCACAGACACTGCTGGTCCCTGTGTCTGAGCCTGCATGTTTGATGGT
GTCTGGATGCAAGCAGAAGGGGTGGAAGAGCTTGCCTGGAGAGATACAGCTGGGTCAGTAGGACTGGGAC
AGGCAGCTGGAGAATTGCCATGTAGATGTTCATACAATCGTCAAATCATGAAGGCTGGAAAAGCCCTCCA
AGATCCCCAAGACCAACCCCAACCCACCCACCGTGCCCACTGGCCATGTCCCTCAGTGCCACATCCCCAC
AGTTCTTCATCACCTCCAGGGACGGTGACCCCCCCACCTCCGTGGGCAGCTGTGCCACTGCAGCACCGCT
CTTTGGAGAAGGTAAATCTTGCTAAATCCAGCCCGACCCTCCCCTGGCACAACGTAAGGCCATTATCTCT
CATCCAACTCCAGGACGGAGTCAGTGAGAATATTGTTTAAACACTAGGGACAGGATTGGTGACAGAAAAG
CCCCATCCTTAGGCCTCCTCCTTCCTAGTCTCCTGATATTGGGTCTAACCCCCACCTCCTGTTAGGCAGA
TTCCTTATCTGGTGACACACCCCCATTTCCTGGAGCCATCTCTCTCCTTGCCAGAACCTCTAAGGTTTGC
TTACGATGGAGCCAGAGAGGATCCTGGGAGGGAGAGCTTGGCAGGGGGTGGGAGGGAAGGGGGGGATGCG
TGACCTGCCCGGTTCTCAGTGGCCACCCTGCGCTACCCTCTCCCAGAACCTGAGCTGCTCTGACGCGGCT
GTCTGGTGCGTTTCACTGATCCTGGTGCTGCAGCTTCCTTACACTTCCCAAGAGGAGAAGCAGTTTGGAA
AAACAAAATCAGAATAAGTTGGTCCTGAGTTCTAACTTTGGCTCTTCACCTTTCTAGTCCCCAATTTATA
TTGTTCCTCCGTGCGTCAGTTTTACCTGTGAGATAAGGCCAGTAGCCAGCCCCGTCCTGGCAGGGCTGTG
GTGAGGAGGGGGGTGTCCGTGTGGAAAACTCCCTTTGTGAGAATGGTGCGTCCTAGGTGTTCACCAGGTC
GTGGCCGCCTCTACTCCCTTTCTCTTTCTCCATCCTTCTTTCCTTAAAGAGTCCCCAGTGCTATCTGGGA
CATATTCCTCCGCCCAGAGCAGGGTCCCGCTTCCCTAAGGCCCTGCTCTGGGCTTCTGGGTTTGAGTCCT
TGGCAAGCCCAGGAGAGGCGCTCAGGCTTCCCTGTCCCCCTTCCTCGTCCACCATCTCATGCCCCTGGCT
CTCCTGCCCCTTCCCTACAGGGGTTCCTGGCTCTGCTCTGTTTAAACACTGGCCGTCGTTTTACAACGTC
GTGACTGGGAAAACCCTGGCGTTACCCAACTTAATCGCCTTGCAGCACATCCCCCTTTCGCCAGCTGGCG
TAATAGCGAAGAGGCCCGCACCGATCGCCCTTCCCAACAGTTGCGCAGCCTGAATGGCGAATGGCGCCTG
ATGCGGTATTTTCTCCTTACGCATCTGTGCGGTATTTCACACCGCATATGGTGCACTCTCAGTACAATCT
GCTCTGATGCCGCATAGTTAAGCCAGCCCCGACACCCGCCAACACCCGCTGACGCGCCCTGACGGGCTTG
TCTGCTCCCGGCATCCGCTTACAGACAAGCTGTGACCGTCTCCGGGAGCTGCATGTGTCAGAGGTTTTCA
CCGTCATCACCGAAACGCGCGA
