>Addgene plasmid #66579 | pAAVS1P-iCLHN | addgene partial sequence | sequence record 117568 | M13pUC-Fwd 5'-CCCAGTCACGACGTTGTAAAACG-3'
CCAGGAACCCCTGTAGGGAAGGGGCAGGAGAGCCAGGGGCATGAGATGGTGGACGAGGAAGGGGGACAGG
GAAGCCTGAGCGCCTCTCCTGGGCTTGCCAAGGACTCAAACCCAGAAGCCCAGAGCAGGGCCTTAGGGAA
GCGGGACCCTGCTCTGGGCGGAGGAATATGTCCCAGATAGCACTGGGGACTCTTTAAGGAAAGAAGGATG
GAGAAAGAGAAAGGGAGTAGAGGCGGCCACGACCTGGTGAACACCTAGGACGCACCATTCTCACAAAGGG
AGTTTTCCACACGGACACCCCCCTCCTCACCACAGCCCTGCCAGGACGGGGCTGGCTACTGGCCTTATCT
CACAGGTAAAACTGACGCACGGAGGAACAATATAAATTGGGGACTAGAAAGGTGAAGAGCCAAAGTTAGA
ACTCAGGACCAACTTATTCTGATTTTGTTTTTCCAAACTGCTTCTCCTCTTGGGAAGTGTAAGGAAGCTG
CAGCACCAGGATCAGTGAAACGCACCAGACAGCCGCGTCAGAGCAGCTCAGGTTCTGGGAGAGGGTAGCG
CAGGGTGGCCACTGAGAACCGGGCAGGTCACGCATCCCCCCCTTCCCTCCCACCCCCTGCCAAGCTCTCC
CTCCCAGGATCCTCTCTGGCTCCATCGTAAGCAAACCTTAGAGGTTCTGGCAAGGAGAGAGATGGCTCCA
GGAAATGGGGGTGTGTCACCAGATAAGGAATCTGCCTAACAGGAGGTGGGGGTTAGACCCAATATCAGGA
GACTAGGAAGGAGGAGGCCTAAGGATGGGGCTTTTCTGTCACCAATCCTGTCCCTAGTGTTTAAACAATA
TTCTCACTGACTCCGTCCTGG
