>Addgene plasmid #66579 | pAAVS1P-iCLHN | addgene partial sequence | sequence record 117571 | M13pUC-Rev 5'-AGCGGATAACAATTTCACACAGG-3'
ATGATTACGCCGCGGCCGCTGCTTTCTCTGACCAGCATTCTCTCCCCTGGGCCTGTGCCGCTTTCTGTCT
GCAGCTTGTGGCCTGGGTCACCTCTACGGCTGGCCCAGATCCTTCCCTGCCGCCTCCTTCAGGTTCCGTC
TTCCTCCACTCCCTCTTCCCCTTGCTCTCTGCTGTGTTGCTGCCCAAGGATGCTCTTTCCGGAGCACTTC
CTTCTCGGCGCTGCACCACGTGATGTCCTCTGAGCGGATCCTCCCCGTGTCTGGGTCCTCTCCGGGCATC
TCTCCTCCCTCACCCAACCCCATGCCGTCTTCACTCGCTGGGTTCCCTTTTCCTTCTCCTTCTGGGGCCT
GTGCCATCTCTCGTTTCTTAGGATGGCCTTCTCCGACGGATGTCTCCCTTGCGTCCCGCCTCCCCTTCTT
GTAGGCCTGCATCATCACCGTTTTTCTGGACAACCCCAAAGTACCCCGTCTCCCTGGCTTTAGCCACCTC
TCCATCCTCTTGCTTTCTTTGCCTGGACACCCCGTTCTCCTGTGGATTCGGGTCACCTCTCACTCCTTTC
ATTTGGGCAGCTCCCCTACCCCCCTTACCTCTCTAGTCTGTGCTAGCTCTTCCAGCCCCCTGTCATGGCA
TCTTCCAGGGGTCCGAGAGCTCAGCTAGTCTTCTTCCTCCAACCCGGGCCCCTATGTCCACTTCAGGACA
GCATGTTTGCTGCCTCCAGGGATCCTGTGTCCCCGAGCTGGGACCACCTTATATTCCCAGGGCCGGTTAA
TGTGGCTCTGGTTCTGGGTACTTTTATCTGTCCCCTCCACCCCACAGTGGG
