>Addgene plasmid #66579 | pAAVS1P-iCLHN | addgene partial sequence | sequence record 117572 | pCAG-F 5'-GCAACGTGCTGGTTATTGTG-3'
ATGGTCTTCACACTCGAAGATTTCGTTGGGGACTGGCGACAGACAGCCGGCTACAACCTGGACCAAGTCC
TTGAACAGGGAGGTGTGTCCAGTTTGTTTCAGAATCTCGGGGTGTCCGTAACTCCGATCCAAAGGATTGT
CCTGAGCGGTGAAAATGGGCTGAAGATCGACATCCATGTCATCATCCCGTATGAAGGTCTGAGCGGCGAC
CAAATGGGCCAGATCGAAAAAATTTTTAAGGTGGTGTACCCTGTGGATGATCATCACTTTAAGGTGATCC
TGCACTATGGCACACTGGTAATCGACGGGGTTACGCCGAACATGATCGACTATTTCGGACGGCCGTATGA
AGGCATCGCCGTGTTCGACGGCAAAAAGATCACTGTAACAGGGACCCTGTGGAACGGCAACAAAATTATC
GACGAGCGCCTGATCAACCCCGACGGCTCCCTGCTGTTCCGAGTAACCATCAACGGAGTGACCGGCTGGC
GGCTGTGCGAACGCATTCTGGCGGGCTCGAGCGGCGGATCCGAAATCGGTACTGGCTTTCCATTCGACCC
CCATTATGTGGAAGTCCTGGGCGAGCGCATGCACTACGTCGATGTTGGTCCGCGCGATGGCACCCCTGTG
CTGTTCCTGCACGGTAACCCGACCTCCTCCTACGTGTGGCGCAACATCATCCCGCATGTTGCACCGACCC
ATCGCTGCATTGCTCCAGACCTGATCGGTATGGGCAAATCCGACAAACCAGACCTGGGTTATTTCTTCGA
CGACCACGTCCGCTTCATGGATGCCTTCATCGAAGCCCTGGGTCTGGAAGAGGTCGTCCTGGTCATTCAC
GACTGG
