>Addgene plasmid #66579 | pAAVS1P-iCLHN | addgene partial sequence | sequence record 117574 | Neo-R 5'-GCCCAGTCATAGCCGAATAG-3'
AGCGGCCGGAGAACCTGCGTGCAATCCATCTTGTTCAATAGGACCGGGGTTACTTTCAACATCGCCAGCG
AGTTTCAACAAAGCGTAGTTAGTACATTGACCGGAAATCTCCAGAGTAGACAGCCAGCGCGCGATCTCGC
TGCCGATCAGGTCCGGGTTGTCTTCTTGCAGCAGATTCAGACCCGGGCCGATGTCCACAGCCTTGCAGTT
AGGCAGGCTTTTGGCCAGGCGAGCGGCTTCGGCCGGTGGGATCAGAACGCCTGGGGTGCCCCAGAACAGC
AGCTTCGGGACAGGGGACTGGTGCAGCCAGTCCATGTATTCTTCGACCAGCGCGACGATGTTCGCTGGCT
CACCGGCGATTGGCAGCTCGTTTGGGAAGCGCCACAGTGGCTCGCGGTCAACAGGATTCAGGAACGGCTC
GCGGTAATGGTCCATCTCGACTTCAGTCAGCGGGCGGACGACACCCATCGGCAGCGTACCCTCGATAAAA
ACGTTCTGATCGATGATCAGCTTGCGGCCGACGTCGGTGGTGCGGAAGGCCTGGAAGGTCTCGCGGGCAA
ATTCTGGCCATTCGTCCCAGGTCGGGATAGGGCGGATGAACTCCATAAATGCAATACCTTTGACGCGCTC
TGGATTGCGCTTGGCCCAGTGGAAACCCAGAGCGGAGCCCCAGTCGTGAATGACCAGGACGACCTCTTCC
AGACCCAGGGCTTCGATGAAGGCATCCATGAAGCGGACGTGGTCGTCGAAGAAATAACCCAGGTCTGGTT
TGTCGGATTTGCCCATACCGATCAGGTCTGGAGCAATGCAGCGATGGGTCGGTGCAACATGCGGGATGAT
GTTGCGCCACACGTAGGAGGAGGTCGGGTTACCGTGCAGGAACAGCACAGGGGTGCCATCGCGCGGACCA
ACATCGACGT
